>Addgene plasmid #188755 | pMV9 lenti pEF-rTetR(SE-G72P)-3XFLAG-NOTC2(Notch)-T2A-mCherry-BSD-WPRE | addgene full sequence | sequence record 373414 | Addgene NGS Result
TATGGGACTTTCCTACTTGGCAGTACATCTACGTATTAGTCATCGCTATTACCATGGTGATGCGGTTTTG
GCAGTACATCAATGGGCGTGGATAGCGGTTTGACTCACGGGGATTTCCAAGTCTCCACCCCATTGACGTC
AATGGGAGTTTGTTTTGGCACCAAAATCAACGGGACTTTCCAAAATGTCGTAACAACTCCGCCCCATTGA
CGCAAATGGGCGGTAGGCGTGTACGGTGGGAGGTCTATATAAGCAGCGCGTTTTGCCTGTACTGGGTCTC
TCTGGTTAGACCAGATCTGAGCCTGGGAGCTCTCTGGCTAACTAGGGAACCCACTGCTTAAGCCTCAATA
AAGCTTGCCTTGAGTGCTTCAAGTAGTGTGTGCCCGTCTGTTGTGTGACTCTGGTAACTAGAGATCCCTC
AGACCCTTTTAGTCAGTGTGGAAAATCTCTAGCAGTGGCGCCCGAACAGGGACTTGAAAGCGAAAGGGAA
ACCAGAGGAGCTCTCTCGACGCAGGACTCGGCTTGCTGAAGCGCGCACGGCAAGAGGCGAGGGGCGGCGA
CTGGTGAGTACGCCAAAAATTTTGACTAGCGGAGGCTAGAAGGAGAGAGATGGGTGCGAGAGCGTCAGTA
TTAAGCGGGGGAGAATTAGATCGCGATGGGAAAAAATTCGGTTAAGGCCAGGGGGAAAGAAAAAATATAA
ATTAAAACATATAGTATGGGCAAGCAGGGAGCTAGAACGATTCGCAGTTAATCCTGGCCTGTTAGAAACA
TCAGAAGGCTGTAGACAAATACTGGGACAGCTACAACCATCCCTTCAGACAGGATCAGAAGAACTTAGAT
CATTATATAATACAGTAGCAACCCTCTATTGTGTGCATCAAAGGATAGAGATAAAAGACACCAAGGAAGC
TTTAGACAAGATAGAGGAAGAGCAAAACAAAAGTAAGACCACCGCACAGCAAGCGGCCGGCCGCTGATCT
TCAGACCTGGAGGAGGAGATATGAGGGACAATTGGAGAAGTGAATTATATAAATATAAAGTAGTAAAAAT
TGAACCATTAGGAGTAGCACCCACCAAGGCAAAGAGAAGAGTGGTGCAGAGAGAAAAAAGAGCAGTGGGA
ATAGGAGCTTTGTTCCTTGGGTTCTTGGGAGCAGCAGGAAGCACTATGGGCGCAGCGTCAATGACGCTGA
CGGTACAGGCCAGACAATTATTGTCTGGTATAGTGCAGCAGCAGAACAATTTGCTGAGGGCTATTGAGGC
GCAACAGCATCTGTTGCAACTCACAGTCTGGGGCATCAAGCAGCTCCAGGCAAGAATCCTGGCTGTGGAA
AGATACCTAAAGGATCAACAGCTCCTGGGGATTTGGGGTTGCTCTGGAAAACTCATTTGCACCACTGCTG
TGCCTTGGAATGCTAGTTGGAGTAATAAATCTCTGGAACAGATTTGGAATCACACGACCTGGATGGAGTG
GGACAGAGAAATTAACAATTACACAAGCTTAATACACTCCTTAATTGAAGAATCGCAAAACCAGCAAGAA
AAGAATGAACAAGAATTATTGGAATTAGATAAATGGGCAAGTTTGTGGAATTGGTTTAACATAACAAATT
GGCTGTGGTATATAAAATTATTCATAATGATAGTAGGAGGCTTGGTAGGTTTAAGAATAGTTTTTGCTGT
ACTTTCTATAGTGAATAGAGTTAGGCAGGGATATTCACCATTATCGTTTCAGACCCACCTCCCAACCCCG
AGGGGACCCGACAGGCCCGAAGGAATAGAAGAAGAAGGTGGAGAGAGAGACAGAGACAGATCCATTCGAT
TAGTGAACGGATCGGCACTGCGTGCGCCAATTCTGCAGACAAATGGCAGTATTCATCCACAATTTTAAAA
GAAAAGGGGGGATTGGGGGGTACAGTGCAGGGGAAAGAATAGTAGACATAATAGCAACAGACATACAAAC
TAAAGAATTACAAAAACAAATTACAAAAATTCAAAATTTTCGGGTTTATTACAGGGACAGCAGAGATCCA
GTTTGGTTAGTACCGGGCCCGCTCTAGAGATCCCATTTGACTCAGGCGGCCGCGTGGATAACCGTATTAC
CGCCATGCATGTGCCCGTCAGTGGGCAGAGCGCACATCGCCCACAGTCCCCGAGAAGTTGGGGGGAGGGG
TCGGCAATTGAACCGGTGCCTAGAGAAGGTGGCGCGGGGTAAACTGGGAAAGTGATGTCGTGTACTGGCT
CCGCCTTTTTCCCGAGGGTGGGGGAGAACCGTATATAAGTGCAGTAGTCGCCGTGAACGTTCTTTTTCGC
AACGGGTTTGCCGCCAGAACACAGGTAAGTGCCGTGTGTGGTTCCCGCGGGCCTGGCCTCTTTACGGGTT
ATGGCCCTTGCGTGCCTTGAATTACTTCCACCTGGCTGCAGTACGTGATTCTTGATCCCGAGCTTCGGGT
TGGAAGTGGGTGGGAGAGTTCGAGGCCTTGCGCTTAAGGAGCCCCTTCGCCTCGTGCTTGAGTTGAGGCC
TGGCCTGGGCGCTGGGGCCGCCGCGTGCGAATCTGGTGGCACCTTCGCGCCTGTCTCGCTGCTTTCGATA
AGTCTCTAGCCATTTAAAATTTTTGATGACCTGCTGCGACGCTTTTTTTCTGGCAAGATAGTCTTGTAAA
TGCGGGCCAAGATCTGCACACTGGTATTTCGGTTTTTGGGGCCGCGGGCGGCGACGGGGCCCGTGCGTCC
CAGCGCACATGTTCGGCGAGGCGGGGCCTGCGAGCGCGGCCACCGAGAATCGGACGGGGGTAGTCTCAAG
CTGGCCGGCCTGCTCTGGTGCCTGGCCTCGCGCCGCCGTGTATCGCCCCGCCCTGGGCGGCAAGGCTGGC
CCGGTCGGCACCAGTTGCGTGAGCGGAAAGATGGCCGCTTCCCGGCCCTGCTGCAGGGAGCTCAAAATGG
AGGACGCGGCGCTCGGGAGAGCGGGCGGGTGAGTCACCCACACAAAGGAAAAGGGCCTTTCCGTCCTCAG
CCGTCGCTTCATGTGACTCCACGGAGTACCGGGCGCCGTCCAGGCACCTCGATTAGTTCTCGCGCTTTTG
GAGTACGTCGTCTTTAGGTTGGGGGGAGGGGTTTTATGCGATGGAGTTTCCCCACACTGAGTGGGTGGAG
ACTGAAGTTAGGCCAGCTTGGCACTTGATGTAATTCTCCTTGGAATTTGCCCTTTTTGAGTTTGGATCTT
GGTTCATTCTCAAGCCTCAGACAGTGGTTCAAAGTTTTTTTCTTCCATTTCAGGTGTCGTGAGCTAGCCA
CCATGTCTAGACTGGACAAGAGCAAAATAATAAACGGAGCTCTGGAATTACTCAATGGTGTCGGTATCGA
AGGCCTGACGACAAGGAAACTCGCTCAAAAGCTGGGAGTTGAGCAGCCTACCCTGTACTGGCACGTGAAG
AACAAGCGGGCCCTGCTCGATGCCCTGCCAATCGAGATGCTGGACAGGCATCATACCCACTCCTGCCCCC
TGGAACCCGAGTCATGGCAAGACTTTCTGCGGAACAACGCCAAGTCATACCGCTGTGCTCTCCTCTCACA
TCGCGACGGGGCTAAAGTGCATCTCGGCACCCGCCCAACAGAGAAACAGTACGAAACCCTGGAAAATCAG
CTCGCGTTCCTGTGTCAGCAAGGCTTCTCCCTGGAGAACGCACTGTACGCTCTGTCCGCCGTGGGCCACT
TTACACTGGGCTGCGTATTGGAGGAACAGGAGCATCAAGTAGCAAAAGAGGAAAGAGAGACACCTACCAC
CGATTCTATGCCCCCACTTCTGAAACAAGCAATTGAGCTGTTCGACCGGCAGGGAGCCGAACCTGCCTTC
CTTTTCGGCCTGGAACTAATCATATGTGGCCTGGAGAAACAGCTAAAGTGCGAAAGCGGCGGTGACTACA
AAGACCATGACGGTGATTATAAAGATCATGACATCGACTACAAGGATGACGATGACAAGGGTGGATCCGG
ATCAGGCTCCGAGGCCTGCAACAGCCACGCCTGCCAGTGGGACGGCGGCGACTGCAGCCTGACCATGGAG
AACCCCTGGGCCAACTGCAGCAGCCCCCTGCCCTGCTGGGACTACATCAACAACCAGTGCGACGAGCTGT
GCAACACCGTGGAGTGCCTGTTCGACAACTTCGAGTGCCAGGGCAACAGCAAGACCTGCAAGTACGACAA
GTACTGCGCCGACCACTTCAAGGACAACCACTGCGACCAGGGATCTGGAGAGGGAAGGGGAAGCCTCCTA
ACTTGCGGAGATGTCGAGGAGAATCCTGGCCCAATGGTGAGCAAGGGCGAGGAGGATAACATGGCCATCA
TCAAGGAGTTCATGCGCTTCAAGGTGCACATGGAGGGCTCCGTGAACGGCCACGAGTTCGAGATCGAGGG
CGAGGGCGAGGGCCGCCCCTACGAGGGCACCCAGACCGCCAAGCTGAAGGTGACCAAGGGTGGCCCCCTG
CCCTTCGCCTGGGACATCCTGTCCCCTCAGTTCATGTACGGCTCCAAGGCCTACGTGAAGCACCCCGCCG
ACATCCCCGACTACTTGAAGCTGTCCTTCCCCGAGGGCTTCAAGTGGGAGCGCGTGATGAACTTCGAGGA
CGGCGGCGTGGTGACCGTGACCCAGGACTCCTCCCTGCAGGACGGCGAGTTCATCTACAAGGTGAAGCTG
CGCGGCACCAACTTCCCCTCCGACGGCCCCGTAATGCAGAAGAAGACCATGGGCTGGGAGGCCTCCTCCG
AGCGGATGTACCCCGAGGACGGCGCCCTGAAGGGCGAGATCAAGCAGAGGCTGAAGCTGAAGGACGGCGG
CCACTACGACGCTGAGGTCAAGACCACCTACAAGGCCAAGAAGCCCGTGCAGCTGCCCGGCGCCTACAAC
GTCAACATCAAGTTGGACATCACCTCCCACAACGAGGACTACACCATCGTGGAACAGTACGAACGCGCCG
AGGGCCGCCACTCCACCGGCGGCATGGACGAGCTGTACAAGGGTAGCGGCAGCGGTAGCATGGCCAAGCC
TTTGTCTCAAGAAGAATCCACCCTCATTGAAAGAGCAACGGCTACAATCAACAGCATCCCCATCTCTGAA
GACTACAGCGTCGCCAGCGCAGCTCTCTCTAGCGACGGCCGCATCTTCACTGGTGTCAATGTATATCATT
TTACTGGGGGACCTTGTGCAGAACTCGTGGTGCTGGGCACTGCTGCTGCTGCGGCAGCTGGCAACCTGAC
TTGTATCGTCGCGATCGGAAATGAGAACAGGGGCATCTTGAGCCCCTGCGGACGGTGCCGACAGGTGCTT
CTCGATCTGCATCCTGGGATCAAAGCCATAGTGAAGGACAGTGATGGACAGCCGACGGCAGTTGGGATTC
GTGAATTGCTGCCCTCTGGTTATGTGTGGGAGGGCTAAGAATTCGTCGAGGGACCTAATAACTTCGTATA
GCATACATTATACGAAGTTATACATGTTTAAGGGTTCCGGTTCCACTAGGTACAATTCGATATCAAGCTT
ATCGATAATCAACCTCTGGATTACAAAATTTGTGAAAGATTGACTGGTATTCTTAACTATGTTGCTCCTT
TTACGCTATGTGGATACGCTGCTTTAATGCCTTTGTATCATGCTATTGCTTCCCGTATGGCTTTCATTTT
CTCCTCCTTGTATAAATCCTGGTTGCTGTCTCTTTATGAGGAGTTGTGGCCCGTTGTCAGGCAACGTGGC
GTGGTGTGCACTGTGTTTGCTGACGCAACCCCCACTGGTTGGGGCATTGCCACCACCTGTCAGCTCCTTT
CCGGGACTTTCGCTTTCCCCCTCCCTATTGCCACGGCGGAACTCATCGCCGCCTGCCTTGCCCGCTGCTG
GACAGGGGCTCGGCTGTTGGGCACTGACAATTCCGTGGTGTTGTCGGGGAAATCATCGTCCTTTCCTTGG
CTGCTCGCCTGTGTTGCCACCTGGATTCTGCGCGGGACGTCCTTCTGCTACGTCCCTTCGGCCCTCAATC
CAGCGGACCTTCCTTCCCGCGGCCTGCTGCCGGCTCTGCGGCCTCTTCCGCGTCTTCGCCTTCGCCCTCA
GACGAGTCGGATCTCCCTTTGGGCCGCCTCCCCGCATCGATACCGTCGACCTCGATCGAGACCTAGAAAA
ACATGGAGCAATCACAAGTAGCAATACAGCAGCTACCAATGCTGATTGTGCCTGGCTAGAAGCACAAGAG
GAGGAGGAGGTGGGTTTTCCAGTCACACCTCAGGTACCTTTAAGACCAATGACTTACAAGGCAGCTGTAG
ATCTTAGCCACTTTTTAAAAGAAAAGGGGGGACTGGAAGGGCTAATTCACTCCCAACGAAGACAAGATAT
CCTTGATCTGTGGATCTACCACACACAAGGCTACTTCCCTGATTGGCAGAACTACACACCAGGGCCAGGG
ATCAGATATCCACTGACCTTTGGATGGTGCTACAAGCTAGTACCAGTTGAGCAAGAGAAGGTAGAAGAAG
CCAATGAAGGAGAGAACACCCGCTTGTTACACCCTGTGAGCCTGCATGGGATGGATGACCCGGAGAGAGA
AGTATTAGAGTGGAGGTTTGACAGCCGCCTAGCATTTCATCACATGGCCCGAGAGCTGCATCCGGACTGT
ACTGGGTCTCTCTGGTTAGACCAGATCTGAGCCTGGGAGCTCTCTGGCTAACTAGGGAACCCACTGCTTA
AGCCTCAATAAAGCTTGCCTTGAGTGCTTCAAGTAGTGTGTGCCCGTCTGTTGTGTGACTCTGGTAACTA
GAGATCCCTCAGACCCTTTTAGTCAGTGTGGAAAATCTCTAGCAGCATGTGAGCAAAAGGCCAGCAAAAG
GCCAGGAACCGTAAAAAGGCCGCGTTGCTGGCGTTTTTCCATAGGCTCCGCCCCCCTGACGAGCATCACA
AAAATCGACGCTCAAGTCAGAGGTGGCGAAACCCGACAGGACTATAAAGATACCAGGCGTTTCCCCCTGG
AAGCTCCCTCGTGCGCTCTCCTGTTCCGACCCTGCCGCTTACCGGATACCTGTCCGCCTTTCTCCCTTCG
GGAAGCGTGGCGCTTTCTCATAGCTCACGCTGTAGGTATCTCAGTTCGGTGTAGGTCGTTCGCTCCAAGC
TGGGCTGTGTGCACGAACCCCCCGTTCAGCCCGACCGCTGCGCCTTATCCGGTAACTATCGTCTTGAGTC
CAACCCGGTAAGACACGACTTATCGCCACTGGCAGCAGCCACTGGTAACAGGATTAGCAGAGCGAGGTAT
GTAGGCGGTGCTACAGAGTTCTTGAAGTGGTGGCCTAACTACGGCTACACTAGAAGAACAGTATTTGGTA
TCTGCGCTCTGCTGAAGCCAGTTACCTTCGGAAAAAGAGTTGGTAGCTCTTGATCCGGCAAACAAACCAC
CGCTGGTAGCGGTGGTTTTTTTGTTTGCAAGCAGCAGATTACGCGCAGAAAAAAAGGATCTCAAGAAGAT
CCTTTGATCTTTTCTACGGGGTCTGACGCTCAGTGGAACGAAAACTCACGTTAAGGGATTTTGGTCATGA
GATTATCAAAAAGGATCTTCACCTAGATCCTTTTAAATTAAAAATGAAGTTTTAAATCAATCTAAAGTAT
ATATGAGTAAACTTGGTCTGACAGTTACCAATGCTTAATCAGTGAGGCACCTATCTCAGCGATCTGTCTA
TTTCGTTCATCCATAGTTGCCTGACTCCCCGTCGTGTAGATAACTACGATACGGGAGGGCTTACCATCTG
GCCCCAGTGCTGCAATGATACCGCGAGACCCACGCTCACCGGCTCCAGATTTATCAGCAATAAACCAGCC
AGCCGGAAGGGCCGAGCGCAGAAGTGGTCCTGCAACTTTATCCGCCTCCATCCAGTCTATTAATTGTTGC
CGGGAAGCTAGAGTAAGTAGTTCGCCAGTTAATAGTTTGCGCAACGTTGTTGCCATTGCTACAGGCATCG
TGGTGTCACGCTCGTCGTTTGGTATGGCTTCATTCAGCTCCGGTTCCCAACGATCAAGGCGAGTTACATG
ATCCCCCATGTTGTGCAAAAAAGCGGTTAGCTCCTTCGGTCCTCCGATCGTTGTCAGAAGTAAGTTGGCC
GCAGTGTTATCACTCATGGTTATGGCAGCACTGCATAATTCTCTTACTGTCATGCCATCCGTAAGATGCT
TTTCTGTGACTGGTGAGTACTCAACCAAGTCATTCTGAGAATAGTGTATGCGGCGACCGAGTTGCTCTTG
CCCGGCGTCAATACGGGATAATACCGCGCCACATAGCAGAACTTTAAAAGTGCTCATCATTGGAAAACGT
TCTTCGGGGCGAAAACTCTCAAGGATCTTACCGCTGTTGAGATCCAGTTCGATGTAACCCACTCGTGCAC
CCAACTGATCTTCAGCATCTTTTACTTTCACCAGCGTTTCTGGGTGAGCAAAAACAGGAAGGCAAAATGC
CGCAAAAAAGGGAATAAGGGCGACACGGAAATGTTGAATACTCATACTCTTCCTTTTTCAATATTATTGA
AGCATTTATCAGGGTTATTGTCTCATGAGCGGATACATATTTGAATGTATTTAGAAAAATAAACAAATAG
GGGTTCCGCGCACATTTCCCCGAAAAGTGCCACCTGACGTCGACGGATCGGGAGATCTCCCGATCCCCTA
TGGTGCACTCTCAGTACAATCTGCTCTGATGCCGCATAGTTAAGCCAGTATCTGCTCCCTGCTTGTGTGT
TGGAGGTCGCTGAGTAGTGCGCGAGCAAAATTTAAGCTACAACAAGGCAAGGCTTGACCGACAATTGCAT
GAAGAATCTGCTTAGGGTTAGGCGTTTTGCGCTGCTTCGCGATGTACGGGCCAGATATACGCGTTGACAT
TGATTATTGACTAGTTATTAATAGTAATCAATTACGGGGTCATTAGTTCATAGCCCATATATGGAGTTCC
GCGTTACATAACTTACGGTAAATGGCCCGCCTGGCTGACCGCCCAACGACCCCCGCCCATTGACGTCAAT
AATGACGTATGTTCCCATAGTAACGCCAATAGGGACTTTCCATTGACGTCAATGGGTGGAGTATTTACGG
TAAACTGCCCACTTGGCAGTACATCAAGTGTATCATATGCCAAGTACGCCCCCTATTGACGTCAATGACG
GTAAATGGCCCGCCTGGCATTATGCCCAGTACATGACCT
Features (pLannotate 1.2.2; 23 found; start..end, strand, type, name):
     57..256     +  promoter       CMV promoter: human cytomegalovirus (CMV) immediate early promoter
    274..454     +  LTR            5' LTR (truncated): truncated 5' long terminal repeat (LTR) from HIV-1
    501..626     +  misc_feature   HIV-1 Ψ: packaging signal of human immunodeficiency virus type 1
    610..948     +  CDS            HIV-1 gag (fragment): gag protein from human immunodeficiency virus 1; gag
   1123..1356    +  misc_feature   RRE: The Rev response element (RRE) of HIV-1 allows for Rev-dependent mRNA export from the nucleus to the cytoplasm.
   1733..1833    +  CDS            Rev (fragment): human immunodeficiency virus 1 (HIV-1) Rev protein; rev; enhances nuclear export of unspliced and incompletely spliced viral mRNAs
   1883..2000    +  misc_feature   cPPT/CTS: central polypurine tract and central termination sequence of HIV-1
   2111..3282    +  promoter       EF-1α promoter: strong constitutive promoter for human elongation factor EF-1α
   3293..3912    +  CDS            rtTA3 (fragment): reverse tetracycline transactivator 3 activates expression from Tet-responsive promoters in the presence of doxycycline
   3914..3979    +  CDS            3xFLAG: three tandem FLAG® epitope tags, followed by an enterokinase cleavage site
   4304..5011    +  CDS            mCherry: mCherry is a basic (constitutively fluorescent) red fluorescent protein published in 2004, derived from Discosoma sp.. It is reported to be a very rapidly-maturing monomer with low acid sensitivity.
   5030..5428    +  CDS            BSD: blasticidin S deaminase; Aspergillus terreus BSD; confers resistance to blasticidin
   5448..5481    +  protein_bind   loxP: Cre-mediated recombination occurs in the 8-bp core sequence (GCATACAT). Cre recombinase
   5514..5537    +  misc_feature   MCS (fragment): pBluescript multiple cloning site
   5537..6125    +  misc_feature   WPRE: woodchuck hepatitis virus posttranscriptional regulatory element
   6126..6145    +  misc_feature   MCS (fragment): pBluescript multiple cloning site
   6147..6647    +  CDS            nef (fragment): NEF_HV1LA - Experimental evidence at protein level: Swiss-Prot protein existence level 1. Extracellular Nef protein targets CD4(+) T-lymphocytes for apoptosis by interacting with CXCR4 surface receptors. From Human immunodeficiency virus type 1 group M subtype B (isolate Lai) (HIV-1).
   6654..6834    +  LTR            5' LTR (truncated): truncated 5' long terminal repeat (LTR) from HIV-1
   6896..7484    -  rep_origin     ori: high-copy-number ColE1/pMB1/pBR322/pUC origin of replication
   7655..8515    -  CDS            AmpR: β-lactamase; bla; confers resistance to ampicillin, carbenicillin, and related antibiotics
   8516..8620    -  promoter       AmpR promoter: bla
   8679..8731    -  misc_feature   bom (fragment): basis of mobility region from pBR322
   8886..56      +  enhancer       CMV enhancer (across the origin): human cytomegalovirus immediate early enhancer
