[The description below was written by a language model from this plasmid's Addgene catalogue record and pLannotate feature annotations shown in this document.]
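Description:
pMV9 lenti pEF-rTetR(SE-G72P)-3XFLAG-NOTC2(Notch)-T2A-mCherry-BSD-WPRE is a 9.2 kb HIV-1-based lentiviral transfer plasmid for mammalian expression, built on the pJT126 backbone. It is propagated in bacteria through a high-copy ColE1/pUC-type origin with ampicillin resistance (AmpR). A CMV enhancer/promoter fused to a truncated 5' LTR drives the viral genomic transcript in packaging cells. The transcript carries the Ψ packaging signal with an adjoining gag fragment, the RRE for Rev-dependent nuclear export, and the cPPT/CTS element. A second truncated LTR lies downstream of the cargo.

The payload is a single EF-1α promoter-driven open reading frame. It begins with the doxycycline-responsive DNA-binding domain rTetR carrying the SE-G72P variant, which the annotation software detects as an rtTA3 fragment. This is followed by a 3xFLAG epitope and then the Notch domain of human NOTCH2. That insert is not annotated in the feature table but presumably occupies the gap between 3xFLAG and mCherry, together with the T2A peptide named in the construct title. T2A ribosomal skipping separates the fusion protein from the downstream mCherry and blasticidin S deaminase sequences, which give a fluorescent readout and drug selection of transduced cells. A loxP site follows BSD, and a WPRE enhances transcript expression.

The design allows doxycycline-induced recruitment of the NOTCH2 domain to TetO-containing reporter loci, so that its effect on transcription can be measured. This fits the associated work on compact transcriptional effector domains. The FLAG tag permits detection of the fusion protein.
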