Addgene plasmid #188755: pMV9 lenti pEF-rTetR(SE-G72P)-3XFLAG-NOTC2(Notch)-T2A-mCherry-BSD-WPRE
Purpose: Lentiviral backbone containing NOTC2 Notch domain as a fusion with rTetR(SE-G72P)-3XFLAG
Depositing lab: Michael Bassik & Lacra Bintu. Depositing organization: Stanford University. Publication: Development of compact transcriptional effectors using high-throughput measurements in diverse contexts. Tycko J, Van MV, Aradhana, DelRosso N, Ye H, Yao D, Valbuena R, Vaughan-Jackson A, Xu X, Ludwig C, Spees K, Liu K, Gu M, Khare V, Mukund AX, Suzuki PH, Arana S, Zhang C, Du PP, Ornstein TS, Hess GT, Kamber RA, Qi LS, Khalil AS, Bintu L, Bassik MC. Nat Biotechnol. 2024 Nov 1. doi: 10.1038/s41587-024-02442-6. PubMed 39487265.
Backbone
  Vector backbone: pJT126
  Backbone manufacturer: Michael Bassik, Lacra Bintu, Addgene #161926
  Vector type: Mammalian Expression, Lentiviral
  Selectable markers: Blasticidin ; mCherry
Growth in bacteria
  Bacterial resistance: Ampicillin, 100 μg/mL
  Growth temperature: 37°C
  Growth strain: NEB Stable
  Copy number: High Copy
Gene/Insert
  Gene/Insert name: NOTC2 Notch
  Species: H. sapiens (human)
  Entrez Gene: NOTCH2 (a.k.a. AGS2, HJCYS, hN2)
  Promoter: pEF1a
  Tag / fusion protein: rTetR(SE-G72P)-3xFLAG (C terminal on backbone)
  Cloning method: Restriction Enzyme; 5′ cloning site unknown (unknown if destroyed)
Terms and licenses: Academic/Nonprofit Terms; Industry Terms: Not Available to Industry
How to cite: pMV9 lenti pEF-rTetR(SE-G72P)-3XFLAG-NOTC2(Notch)-T2A-mCherry-BSD-WPRE was a gift from Michael Bassik & Lacra Bintu (Addgene plasmid # 188755 ; http://n2t.net/addgene:188755 ; RRID:Addgene_188755)
